Addgene plasmid #156956: pD649-HAsp-SEMA3B-Fc(DAPA)-AviTag-6xHis
Purpose: Mammalian expression of secreted protein fused to Fc(DAPA)-Avi-6xHis.
Depositing lab: Chris Garcia. Depositing organization: Stanford University. Publication: A Human IgSF Cell-Surface Interactome Reveals a Complex Network of Protein-Protein Interactions. Wojtowicz WM, Vielmetter J, Fernandes RA, Siepe DH, Eastman CL, Chisholm GB, Cox S, Klock H, Anderson PW, Rue SM, Miller JJ, Glaser SM, Bragstad ML, Vance J, Lam AW, Lesley SA, Zinn K, Garcia KC. Cell. 2020 Aug 20;182(4):1027-1043.e17. doi: 10.1016/j.cell.2020.07.025. PubMed 32822567.
Backbone
  Vector backbone: pD649
  Backbone size w/o insert (bp): 6106
  Vector type: Mammalian Expression
Growth in bacteria
  Bacterial resistance: Ampicillin, 100 μg/mL
  Growth temperature: 37°C
  Growth strain: DH5alpha
  Copy number: High Copy
Gene/Insert
  Gene/Insert name: SEMA3B (alt name: SEM3B)
  Species: H. sapiens (human)
  Insert size (bp): 2175
  Mutation: Fc region of human IgG contains D265A and P329A mutations (DAPA)
  Entrez Gene: SEMA3B (a.k.a. LUCA-1, SEMA5, SEMAA, SemA, semaV)
  Promoter: CMV/SP6
  Tag / fusion protein: Fc(DAPA)-AviTag-6xHis (C terminal on backbone)
  Cloning method: Restriction Enzyme; 5′ cloning site GCGGCCGC (not destroyed); 3′ cloning site GGCGCGCC (not destroyed)
  Sequencing primers: 5′ ATTTAGGTGACACTATAG; 3′ CACGTACCAGTTGAACTTCACC
Resource information
  A portion of this plasmid was derived from a plasmid made by: synthesis by ThermoFisher
Terms and licenses: Academic/Nonprofit Terms; Industry Terms: Not Available to Industry
Depositor comments: Some plasmids in this collection may have an IS4-like element ISVsa5 family transposase upstream of the CMV promoter.
How to cite: pD649-HAsp-SEMA3B-Fc(DAPA)-AviTag-6xHis was a gift from Chris Garcia (Addgene plasmid # 156956 ; http://n2t.net/addgene:156956 ; RRID:Addgene_156956)
