[The description below was written by a language model from this plasmid's Addgene catalogue record and pLannotate feature annotations shown in this document.]
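Description:
pD649-HAsp-SEMA3B-Fc(DAPA)-AviTag-6xHis is a mammalian expression plasmid built on the pD649 backbone for producing human semaphorin 3B (SEMA3B) as a secreted, Fc-fused recombinant protein. It is maintained in E. coli as a high-copy plasmid through a ColE1/pUC-type origin and selected with ampicillin via the β-lactamase gene. The annotated sequence (about 8.3 kb) also carries an SV40 early promoter/EM7 promoter cassette driving a puromycin N-acetyltransferase gene (annotated as a near-complete fragment) followed by an SV40 poly(A) signal, which would in principle permit puromycin selection in mammalian cells, although the record does not state this use. Short remnants of KanR, lacZα, ble and the f1 origin appear to be non-functional leftovers of vector construction.

The expression cassette uses the CMV immediate-early enhancer and promoter, with a fragment of CMV intron A and an SP6 promoter just upstream of the coding region that also serves as a sequencing primer site. The open reading frame begins with a signal peptide: "HAsp" in the name indicates the leader, while the annotation tool matches only a short fragment resembling a mouse IgH signal sequence. It continues through the roughly 2.2 kb SEMA3B insert, cloned between retained NotI and AscI sites. Downstream, in frame, is a human IgG Fc region bearing D265A and P329A (DAPA) substitutions, commonly used to reduce Fc effector binding. The tool labels this region as IGHG4-like, but the catalogue does not specify a subclass. An AviTag for site-specific biotinylation and a 6xHis tag for affinity purification follow, and the cassette ends in a bGH poly(A) signal. The plasmid belongs to a collection made for a human cell-surface protein interaction screen. The depositor notes that some members may carry an IS4-like transposase upstream of the CMV promoter, though none is annotated here.
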