Features (pLannotate 1.2.2; 21 found; start..end, strand, type, name):
    119..143     -  CDS            KanR (fragment): aminoglycoside phosphotransferase; aph(3')-Ia; confers resistance to kanamycin
    254..842     +  rep_origin     ori: high-copy-number ColE1/pMB1/pBR322/pUC origin of replication
   1067..1084    +  terminator     rrnB T2 terminator (fragment): transcription terminator T2 from the E. coli rrnB gene
   1109..1128    -  CDS            lacZα (fragment): LacZα fragment of β-galactosidase; lacZ fragment
   1584..1600    +  protein_bind   lac operator: The lac repressor binds to the lac operator to inhibit transcription in E. coli. This inhibition can be relieved by adding lactose or isopropyl-β-D-thiogalactopyranoside (IPTG). lac repressor encoded by lacI
   1843..2146    +  enhancer       CMV enhancer: human cytomegalovirus immediate early enhancer
   2147..2350    +  promoter       CMV promoter: human cytomegalovirus (CMV) immediate early promoter
   2486..2529    +  intron         CMV intron (fragment): modified intron A from human cytomegalovirus
   2581..2599    +  promoter       SP6 promoter: promoter for bacteriophage SP6 RNA polymerase
   2603..2640    +  CDS            IgH signal sequence (fragment): signal sequence from the mouse immunoglobulin heavy chain variable region
   2743..4923    +  CDS            SEMA3B: SEM3B_HUMAN - Also known as SEMA5, SEMAA. Experimental evidence at protein level: Swiss-Prot protein existence level 1. Inhibits axonal extension by providing local signals to specify territories inaccessible for growing axons. From Homo sapiens (Human).
   4906..5616    +  CDS            IGHG4 (fragment): IGHG4_HUMAN - Experimental evidence at protein level: Swiss-Prot protein existence level 1. Constant region of immunoglobulin heavy chains. Immunoglobulins, also known as antibodies, are membrane-bound or secreted glycoproteins produced by B lymphocytes. In the recognition phase of humoral immunity, the membrane-bound immunoglobulins serve as receptors which, upon binding of a specific antigen, trigger the clonal expansion and differentiation of B lymphocytes into immunoglobulins- secreting plasma cells. Secreted immunoglobulins mediate the effector phase of humoral immunity, which results in
   5831..5942    +  polyA_signal   bGH poly(A) signal: bovine growth hormone polyadenylation signal
   5943..6051    +  rep_origin     f1 ori (fragment): f1 bacteriophage origin of replication; arrow indicates direction of (+) strand synthesis
   6065..6394    +  promoter       SV40 promoter: SV40 enhancer and early promoter
   6442..6489    +  promoter       EM7 promoter: synthetic bacterial promoter&nbsp
   6508..7107    +  CDS            PuroR (fragment): puromycin N-acetyltransferase; pac from Streptomyces; confers resistance to puromycin
   7117..7242    +  CDS            ble (fragment): BLE_KLEPN - Experimental evidence at protein level: Swiss-Prot protein existence level 1. Binding protein with a strong affinity to the bleomycin family of antibiotics. Binds to CL990; an antimitotic-antibiotic compound. From Klebsiella pneumoniae.
   7237..7358    +  polyA_signal   SV40 poly(A) signal: SV40 polyadenylation signal
   7411..8271    -  CDS            AmpR: β-lactamase; bla; confers resistance to ampicillin, carbenicillin, and related antibiotics
   8274..89      -  promoter       AmpR promoter (fragment) (across the origin): bla
>Addgene plasmid #156956 | pD649-HAsp-SEMA3B-Fc(DAPA)-AviTag-6xHis | addgene full sequence | sequence record 444398 | Addgene NGS Result
TTTCAATATTATTGAAGCATTTATCAGGGTTATTGTCTCATGAGCGGATACATATTTGAATGTATTTAGA
AAAATAAACAAATAGGGGTCAGTGTTACAACCAATTAACCAATTCTGAACATTATCGCGAGCCCATTTAT
ACCTGAATATGGCTCATAACACCCCTTGCTCATGACCAAAATCCCTTAACGTGAGTTACGCGCGCGTCGT
TCCACTGAGCGTCAGACCCCGTAGAAAAGATCAAAGGATCTTCTTGAGATCCTTTTTTTCTGCGCGTAAT
CTGCTGCTTGCAAACAAAAAAACCACCGCTACCAGCGGTGGTTTGTTTGCCGGATCAAGAGCTACCAACT
CTTTTTCCGAAGGTAACTGGCTTCAGCAGAGCGCAGATACCAAATACTGTTCTTCTAGTGTAGCCGTAGT
TAGCCCACCACTTCAAGAACTCTGTAGCACCGCCTACATACCTCGCTCTGCTAATCCTGTTACCAGTGGC
TGCTGCCAGTGGCGATAAGTCGTGTCTTACCGGGTTGGACTCAAGACGATAGTTACCGGATAAGGCGCAG
CGGTCGGGCTGAACGGGGGGTTCGTGCACACAGCCCAGCTTGGAGCGAACGACCTACACCGAACTGAGAT
ACCTACAGCGTGAGCTATGAGAAAGCGCCACGCTTCCCGAAGGGAGAAAGGCGGACAGGTATCCGGTAAG
CGGCAGGGTCGGAACAGGAGAGCGCACGAGGGAGCTTCCAGGGGGAAACGCCTGGTATCTTTATAGTCCT
GTCGGGTTTCGCCACCTCTGACTTGAGCGTCGATTTTTGTGATGCTCGTCAGGGGGGCGGAGCCTATGGA
AAAACGCCAGCAACGCGGCCTTTTTACGGTTCCTGGCCTTTTGCTGGCCTTTTGCTCACATGTTCTTTCC
TGCGTTATCCCCTGATTCTGTGGATAACCGTATTACCGCCTTTGAGTGAGCTGATACCGCTCGCCGCAGC
CGAACGACCGAGCGCAGCGAGTCAGTGAGCGAGGAAGCGGAAGGCGAGAGTAGGGAACTGCCAGGCATCA
AACTAAGCAGAAGGCCCCTGACGGATGGCCTTTTTGCGTTTCTACAAACTCTTTCTGTGTTGTAAAACGA
CGGCCAGTCTTAAGCTCGGGCCCCCTGGGCGGTTCTGATAACGAGTAATCGTTAATCCGCAAATAACGTA
AAAACCCGCTTCGGCGGGTTTTTTTATGGGGGGAGTTTAGGGAAAGAGCATTTGTCAGAATATTTAAGGG
CGCCTGTCACTTTGCTTGATATATGAGAATTATTTAACCTTATAAATGAGAAAAAAGCAACGCACTTTAA
ATAAGATACGTTGCTTTTTCGATTGATGAACACCTATAATTAAACTATTCATCTATTATTTATGATTTTT
TGTATATACAATATTTCTAGTTTGTTAAAGAGAATTAAGAAAATAAATCTCGAAAATAATAAAGGGAAAA
TCAGTTTTTGATATCAAAATTATACATGTCAACGATAATACAAAATATAATACAAACTATAAGATGTTAT
CAGTATTTATTATCATTTAGAATAAATTTTGTGTCGCCCTTAATTGTGAGCGGATAACAATTACGAGCTT
CATGCACAGTGGCGTTGACTCAATATTGGCCATTAGCCATATTATTCATTGGTTATATAGCATAAATCAA
TATTGGCTATTGGCCATTGCATACGTTGTATCTATATCATAATATGTACATTTATATTGGCTCATGTCCA
ATATGACCGCCATGTTGGCATTGATTATTGACTAGTTATTAATAGTAATCAATTACGGGGTCATTAGTTC
ATAGCCCATATATGGAGTTCCGCGTTACATAACTTACGGTAAATGGCCCGCCTGGCTGACCGCCCAACGA
CCCCCGCCCATTGACGTCAATAATGACGTATGTTCCCATAGTAACGCCAATAGGGACTTTCCATTGACGT
CAATGGGTGGAGTATTTACGGTAAACTGCCCACTTGGCAGTACATCAAGTGTATCATATGCCAAGTACGC
CCCCTATTGACGTCAATGACGGTAAATGGCCCGCCTGGCATTATGCCCAGTACATGACCTTATGGGACTT
TCCTACTTGGCAGTACATCTACGTATTAGTCATCGCTATTACCATGGTGATGCGGTTTTGGCAGTACATC
AATGGGCGTGGATAGCGGTTTGACTCACGGGGATTTCCAAGTCTCCACCCCATTGACGTCAATGGGAGTT
TGTTTTGGCACCAAAATCAACGGGACTTTCCAAAATGTCGTAACAACTCCGCCCCATTGACGCAAATGGG
CGGTAGGCGTGTACGGTGGGAGGTCTATATAAGCAGAGCTCGTTTAGTGAACCGTCAGATCGCCTGGAGA
CGCCATCCACGCTGTTTTGACCTCCATAGAAGACACCGGGACCGATCCAGCCTCCGCGGCCGGGAACGGT
GCATTGGAACGCGGATTCCCCGTGCCAAGAGTGACGTAAGTACCGCCTATAGAGTCTATAGGCCCACCCC
CTTGGCTTCGTTAGAACGCGGCTACAATTAATACATAACCTTATGTATCATACACATACGATTTAGGTGA
CACTATAGAATAACATCCACTTTGCCTTTCTCTCCACAGGTGTCCACTCCCAGGTCCAACTGCACCTCGG
TTCTATCGAAAACGCGCCTGCTAGCGCCACCATGAAGACCATCATTGCCCTGAGCTACATCTTCTGCCTG
GTGTTCGCTGCGGCCGCCGCTCCATCTCCTCCAAGACTGAGACTGAGCTTCCAAGAGCTGCAGGCCTGGC
ACGGACTGCAGACCTTTAGCCTGGAACGGACATGCTGTTATCAGGCCCTGCTGGTGGATGAGGAACGGGG
CAGACTGTTTGTGGGAGCCGAAAATCACGTGGCCAGCCTGAACCTGGACAACATCAGCAAGAGAGCCAAG
AAGCTGGCCTGGCCTGCTCCTGTTGAATGGCGGGAAGAATGCAACTGGGCCGGCAAGGATATCGGCACCG
AGTGCATGAACTTCGTGAAGCTGCTGCACGCCTACAACAGAACCCATCTGCTGGCTTGTGGCACCGGCGC
CTTTCATCCTACCTGTGCCTTTGTGGAAGTGGGCCACAGAGCCGAGGAACCTGTGCTGAGACTGGACCCT
GGAAGAATCGAGGATGGCAAGGGCAAGAGCCCCTACGATCCTAGACATAGAGCCGCCTCTGTGCTCGTGG
GCGAAGAACTGTATAGCGGAGTGGCCGCCGATCTGATGGGCAGAGACTTCACCATCTTCAGAAGCCTCGG
ACAGCGGCCCTCTCTGAGAACAGAACCTCACGACTCCAGATGGCTGAACGAGCCCAAGTTCGTGAAGGTG
TTCTGGATTCCCGAGAGCGAGAACCCCGACGACGACAAGATCTACTTCTTCTTCCGGGAAACCGCCGTGG
AAGCCGCTCCTGCTCTTGGTAGACTGTCTGTGTCCAGAGTGGGCCAGATCTGCAGAAACGATGTTGGCGG
CCAGCGGAGCCTGGTCAACAAGTGGACAACCTTCCTGAAGGCCAGACTCGTGTGTTCCGTTCCTGGCGTG
GAAGGCGATACCCACTTCGATCAGCTGCAGGACGTGTTCCTGCTGAGCAGCAGAGATCACAGGACACCTC
TGCTGTACGCCGTGTTTAGCACCAGCAGCAGCATCTTTCAGGGCAGCGCCGTGTGCGTGTACAGCATGAA
TGATGTGCGGAGAGCCTTTCTGGGCCCCTTCGCTCACAAAGAGGGACCTATGCACCAGTGGGTGTCCTAC
CAGGGCAGAGTGCCTTATCCTAGACCTGGCATGTGCCCCAGCAAGACCTTTGGCACCTTCAGCAGCACCA
AGGACTTCCCCGACGATGTGATCCAGTTCGCCCGGAATCACCCTCTGATGTACAACAGCGTTCTGCCCAC
TGGCGGCAGACCTCTGTTTCTGCAAGTGGGCGCCAACTACACATTCACCCAGATCGCCGCTGATAGAGTG
GCTGCCGCCGATGGACACTACGATGTGCTGTTCATCGGCACAGATGTGGGCACCGTGCTGAAAGTGATCA
GCGTGCCAAAAGGCTCCAGACCTTCTGCCGAAGGACTCCTGCTGGAAGAACTGCACGTGTTCGAAGATTC
TGCCGCCGTGACCAGCATGCAGATCAGCTCTAAGAGACACCAGCTGTACGTGGCCTCAAGATCCGCCGTT
GCTCAGATTGCCCTGCACAGATGCGCAGCCCACGGAAGAGTGTGTACCGAGTGCTGTCTGGCTAGAGATC
CCTACTGTGCTTGGGATGGCGTGGCCTGCACAAGATTTCAGCCCAGCGCCAAGAGAAGATTCCGCAGACA
GGATGTCCGGAACGGCGATCCTTCTACACTGTGTAGCGGCGACTCTAGCAGACCCGCTCTGCTGGAACAC
AAGGTGTTCGGAGTGGAAGGCAGCAGCGCCTTCCTGGAATGTGAACCTAGATCTCTGCAGGCCAGAGTGG
AATGGACCTTTCAGAGAGCCGGCGTCACAGCCCATACACAGGTGCTGGCCGAGGAAAGAACCGAGAGAAC
AGCTAGAGGCCTGCTGCTGAGAAGGCTGCGGAGAAGAGATAGCGGCGTGTACCTGTGTGCTGCCGTGGAA
CAGGGTTTTACCCAACCTCTGCGGAGACTGTCTCTGCACGTTCTGTCTGCCACACAGGCCGAAAGACTGG
CCAGAGCTGAAGAAGCTGCTCCAGCTGCACCTCCTGGACCTAAGCTGTGGTACAGAGACTTTCTGCAGCT
GGTGGAACCTGGCGGCGGAGGATCTGCTAACAGCCTGAGAATGTGCAGACCCCAGCCTGCTCTGCAGTCA
CTGCCTCTGGAAAGCAGACGGAAGGGCCGCAACAGAAGAACACACGCCCCAGAGCCTAGAGCCGAGAGAG
GACCAAGAAGCGCCACACATTGGGGCGCGCCGGGCGGCGACAAGACCCACACCTGCCCCCCCTGCCCAGC
TCCAGAACTGCTGGGAGGGCCTTCCGTGTTCCTGTTCCCCCCCAAGCCCAAGGACACCCTGATGATCAGC
AGGACCCCCGAGGTGACCTGCGTGGTGGTGGCCGTGTCCCACGAGGACCCAGAGGTGAAGTTCAACTGGT
ACGTGGACGGCGTGGAGGTGCACAACGCCAAGACCAAGCCCAGAGAGGAGCAGTACAACAGCACCTACAG
GGTGGTGTCCGTGCTGACCGTGCTGCACCAGGACTGGCTGAACGGCAAAGAATACAAGTGCAAAGTCTCC
AACAAGGCCCTGGCTGCCCCAATCGAAAAGACAATCAGCAAGGCCAAGGGCCAGCCACGGGAGCCCCAGG
TGTACACCCTGCCCCCCAGCCGGGAGGAGATGACCAAGAACCAGGTGTCCCTGACCTGTCTGGTGAAGGG
CTTCTACCCCAGCGATATCGCCGTGGAGTGGGAGAGCAACGGCCAGCCCGAGAACAACTACAAGACCACC
CCCCCAGTGCTGGACAGCGACGGCAGCTTCTTCCTGTACAGCAAGCTGACCGTGGACAAGTCCAGGTGGC
AGCAGGGCAACGTGTTCAGCTGCAGCGTGATGCACGAGGCCCTGCACAACCACTACACCCAGAAGTCCCT
GAGCCTGAGCCCCGGCGGCAGCGGTCTTAATGATATTTTCGAGGCTCAGAAGATTGAGTGGCATGAACAC
CACCACCATCACCACTAAGGCCGGCCTGTAGTCACTGGCACAACGCGTTACCCGGTAAGCCAATCGGGTA
TACACGGTCGTCATACTGCAGACAGGGTTCTTCTACTTTGCAAGATAGTCTTGAGTAGTAAAATAAATAG
ATAGAGAAAATCAGCCTCGACTGTGCCTTCTAGTTGCCAGCCATCTGTTGTTTGCCCCTCCCCCGTGCCT
TCCTTGACCCTGGAAGGTGCCACTCCCACTGTCCTTTCCTAATAAAATGAGGAAATTGCATCACAACACT
CAACCCTATCTCGGTCTATTCTTTTGATTTATAAGGGATTTTGCCGATTTCGGCCTATTGGTTAAAAAAT
GAGCTGATTTAACAAAAATTTAACGCGAATTAATTCTGTGGAATGTGTGTCAGTTAGGGTGTGGAAAGTC
CCCAGGCTCCCCAGCAGGCAGAAGTATGCAAAGCATGCATCTCAATTAGTCAGCAACCAGGTGTGGAAAG
TCCCCAGGCTCCCCAGCAGGCAGAAGTATGCAAAGCATGCATCTCAATTAGTCAGCAACCATAGTCCCGC
CCCTAACTCCGCCCATCCCGCCCCTAACTCCGCCCAGTTCCGCCCATTCTCCGCCCCATGGCTGACTAAT
TTTTTTTATTTATGCAGAGGCCGAGGCCGCCTCTGCCTCTGAGCTATTCCAGAAGTAGTGAGGAGGCTTT
TTTGGAGGCCTAGGCTTTTGCAAAAAGCTCCCGGGAGCTTGTATATCCATTTTCGGATCTGATCAGCACG
TGTTGACAATTAATCATCGGCATAGTATATCGGCATAGTATAATACGACAAGGTGAGGAACTAAACCATG
ACCGAGTACAAGCCCACGGTGCGCCTCGCCACCCGCGACGACGTCCCCAGGGCCGTACGCACCCTCGCCG
CCGCGTTCGCCGACTACCCCGCCACGCGCCACACCGTCGATCCGGACCGCCACATCGAGCGGGTCACCGA
GCTGCAAGAACTCTTCCTCACGCGCGTCGGGCTCGACATCGGCAAGGTGTGGGTCGCGGACGACGGCGCC
GCGGTGGCGGTCTGGACCACGCCGGAGAGCGTCGAAGCGGGGGCGGTGTTCGCCGAGATCGGCCCGCGCA
TGGCCGAGTTGAGCGGTTCCCGGCTGGCCGCGCAGCAACAGATGGAAGGCCTCCTGGCGCCGCACCGGCC
CAAGGAGCCCGCGTGGTTCCTGGCCACCGTCGGCGTCTCGCCCGACCACCAGGGCAAGGGTCTGGGCAGC
GCCGTCGTGCTCCCCGGAGTGGAGGCGGCCGAGCGCGCCGGGGTGCCCGCCTTCCTGGAGACATCCGCGC
CCCGCAACCTCCCCTTCTACGAGCGGCTCGGCTTCACCGTCACCGCCGACGTCGAGGTGCCCGAAGGACC
GCGCACCTGGTGCATGACCCGCAAGCCCGGTGCCTGACACGTGCTACGAGATTTCGATTCCACCGCCGCC
TTCTATGAAAGGTTGGGCTTCGGAATCGTTTTCCGGGACGCCGGCTGGATGATCCTCCAGCGCGGGGATC
TCATGCTGGAGTTCTTCGCCCACCCCAACTTGTTTATTGCAGCTTATAATGGTTACAAATAAAGCAATAG
CATCACAAATTTCACAAATAAAGCATTTTTTTCACTGCATTCTAGTTGTGGTTTGTCCAAACTCATCAAT
GTATCTTATCATGTCTGTATACCGTCGACCTCTAGCTAGAGCTTGGCGTAATCATGGTCATTACCAATGC
TTAATCAGTGAGGCACCTATCTCAGCGATCTGTCTATTTCGTTCATCCATAGTTGCCTGACTCCCCGTCG
TGTAGATAACTACGATACGGGAGGGCTTACCATCTGGCCCCAGCGCTGCGATGATACCGCGAGAACCACG
CTCACCGGCTCCGGATTTATCAGCAATAAACCAGCCAGCCGGAAGGGCCGAGCGCAGAAGTGGTCCTGCA
ACTTTATCCGCCTCCATCCAGTCTATTAATTGTTGCCGGGAAGCTAGAGTAAGTAGTTCGCCAGTTAATA
GTTTGCGCAACGTTGTTGCCATCGCTACAGGCATCGTGGTGTCACGCTCGTCGTTTGGTATGGCTTCATT
CAGCTCCGGTTCCCAACGATCAAGGCGAGTTACATGATCCCCCATGTTGTGCAAAAAAGCGGTTAGCTCC
TTCGGTCCTCCGATCGTTGTCAGAAGTAAGTTGGCCGCAGTGTTATCACTCATGGTTATGGCAGCACTGC
ATAATTCTCTTACTGTCATGCCATCCGTAAGATGCTTTTCTGTGACTGGTGAGTACTCAACCAAGTCATT
CTGAGAATAGTGTATGCGGCGACCGAGTTGCTCTTGCCCGGCGTCAATACGGGATAATACCGCGCCACAT
AGCAGAACTTTAAAAGTGCTCATCATTGGAAAACGTTCTTCGGGGCGAAAACTCTCAAGGATCTTACCGC
TGTTGAGATCCAGTTCGATGTAACCCACTCGTGCACCCAACTGATCTTCAGCATCTTTTACTTTCACCAG
CGTTTCTGGGTGAGCAAAAACAGGAAGGCAAAATGCCGCAAAAAAGGGAATAAGGGCGACACGGAAATGT
TGAATACTCATATTCTTCCTT
