>Addgene plasmid #156956 | pD649-HAsp-SEMA3B-Fc(DAPA)-AviTag-6xHis | depositor partial sequence | sequence record 303022 | insert (secreted protein)
GCTCCATCTCCTCCAAGACTGAGACTGAGCTTCCAAGAGCTGCAGGCCTGGCACGGACTGCAGACCTTTA
GCCTGGAACGGACATGCTGTTATCAGGCCCTGCTGGTGGATGAGGAACGGGGCAGACTGTTTGTGGGAGC
CGAAAATCACGTGGCCAGCCTGAACCTGGACAACATCAGCAAGAGAGCCAAGAAGCTGGCCTGGCCTGCT
CCTGTTGAATGGCGGGAAGAATGCAACTGGGCCGGCAAGGATATCGGCACCGAGTGCATGAACTTCGTGA
AGCTGCTGCACGCCTACAACAGAACCCATCTGCTGGCTTGTGGCACCGGCGCCTTTCATCCTACCTGTGC
CTTTGTGGAAGTGGGCCACAGAGCCGAGGAACCTGTGCTGAGACTGGACCCTGGAAGAATCGAGGATGGC
AAGGGCAAGAGCCCCTACGATCCTAGACATAGAGCCGCCTCTGTGCTCGTGGGCGAAGAACTGTATAGCG
GAGTGGCCGCCGATCTGATGGGCAGAGACTTCACCATCTTCAGAAGCCTCGGACAGCGGCCCTCTCTGAG
AACAGAACCTCACGACTCCAGATGGCTGAACGAGCCCAAGTTCGTGAAGGTGTTCTGGATTCCCGAGAGC
GAGAACCCCGACGACGACAAGATCTACTTCTTCTTCCGGGAAACCGCCGTGGAAGCCGCTCCTGCTCTTG
GTAGACTGTCTGTGTCCAGAGTGGGCCAGATCTGCAGAAACGATGTTGGCGGCCAGCGGAGCCTGGTCAA
CAAGTGGACAACCTTCCTGAAGGCCAGACTCGTGTGTTCCGTTCCTGGCGTGGAAGGCGATACCCACTTC
GATCAGCTGCAGGACGTGTTCCTGCTGAGCAGCAGAGATCACAGGACACCTCTGCTGTACGCCGTGTTTA
GCACCAGCAGCAGCATCTTTCAGGGCAGCGCCGTGTGCGTGTACAGCATGAATGATGTGCGGAGAGCCTT
TCTGGGCCCCTTCGCTCACAAAGAGGGACCTATGCACCAGTGGGTGTCCTACCAGGGCAGAGTGCCTTAT
CCTAGACCTGGCATGTGCCCCAGCAAGACCTTTGGCACCTTCAGCAGCACCAAGGACTTCCCCGACGATG
TGATCCAGTTCGCCCGGAATCACCCTCTGATGTACAACAGCGTTCTGCCCACTGGCGGCAGACCTCTGTT
TCTGCAAGTGGGCGCCAACTACACATTCACCCAGATCGCCGCTGATAGAGTGGCTGCCGCCGATGGACAC
TACGATGTGCTGTTCATCGGCACAGATGTGGGCACCGTGCTGAAAGTGATCAGCGTGCCAAAAGGCTCCA
GACCTTCTGCCGAAGGACTCCTGCTGGAAGAACTGCACGTGTTCGAAGATTCTGCCGCCGTGACCAGCAT
GCAGATCAGCTCTAAGAGACACCAGCTGTACGTGGCCTCAAGATCCGCCGTTGCTCAGATTGCCCTGCAC
AGATGCGCAGCCCACGGAAGAGTGTGTACCGAGTGCTGTCTGGCTAGAGATCCCTACTGTGCTTGGGATG
GCGTGGCCTGCACAAGATTTCAGCCCAGCGCCAAGAGAAGATTCCGCAGACAGGATGTCCGGAACGGCGA
TCCTTCTACACTGTGTAGCGGCGACTCTAGCAGACCCGCTCTGCTGGAACACAAGGTGTTCGGAGTGGAA
GGCAGCAGCGCCTTCCTGGAATGTGAACCTAGATCTCTGCAGGCCAGAGTGGAATGGACCTTTCAGAGAG
CCGGCGTCACAGCCCATACACAGGTGCTGGCCGAGGAAAGAACCGAGAGAACAGCTAGAGGCCTGCTGCT
GAGAAGGCTGCGGAGAAGAGATAGCGGCGTGTACCTGTGTGCTGCCGTGGAACAGGGTTTTACCCAACCT
CTGCGGAGACTGTCTCTGCACGTTCTGTCTGCCACACAGGCCGAAAGACTGGCCAGAGCTGAAGAAGCTG
CTCCAGCTGCACCTCCTGGACCTAAGCTGTGGTACAGAGACTTTCTGCAGCTGGTGGAACCTGGCGGCGG
AGGATCTGCTAACAGCCTGAGAATGTGCAGACCCCAGCCTGCTCTGCAGTCACTGCCTCTGGAAAGCAGA
CGGAAGGGCCGCAACAGAAGAACACACGCCCCAGAGCCTAGAGCCGAGAGAGGACCAAGAAGCGCCACAC
ATTGG
